>Addgene plasmid #237081 | RNF43-SmBiT, BiBiT-Ready Vector | addgene full sequence | sequence record 473310 | Addgene NGS Result
AAGACGCGTTAATTAAGACGTCGGCAGTGAAAAAAATGCTTTATTTGTGAAATTTGTGATGCTATTGCTT
TATTTGTAACCATTATAAGCTGCAATAAACAAGTTAACAACAACAATTGCATTCATTTTATGTTTCAGGT
TCAGGGGGAGGTGTGGGAGGTTTTTTAAAGCAAGTAAAACCTCTACAAATGTGGTATGGCTGATTATGAT
CCGCGGCCGCAATACGTCGACGTTATCAGCTGACTTCGTACGAGAGCCTAGGATTATGGCGCGCCACTAG
TTATTAATAGTAATCAATTACGGGGTCATTAGTTCATAGCCCATATATGGAGTTCCGCGTTACATAACTT
ACGGTAAATGGCCCGCCTGGCTGACCGCCCAACGACCCCCGCCCATTGACGTCAATAATGACGTATGTTC
CCATAGTAACGCCAATAGGGACTTTCCATTGACGTCAATGGGTGGAGTATTTACGGTAAACTGCCCACTT
GGCAGTACATCAAGTGTATCATATGCCAAGTCCGCCCCCTATTGACGTCAATGACGGTAAATGGCCCGCC
TGGCATTATGCCCAGTACATGACCTTACGGGACTTTCCTACTTGGCAGTACATCTACGTATTAGTCATCG
CTATTACCATGGTGATGCGGTTTTGGCAGTACACCAATGGGCGTGGATAGCGGTTTGACTCACGGGGATT
TCCAAGTCTCCACCCCATTGACGTCAATGGGAGTTTGTTTTGGCACCAAAATCAACGGGACTTTCCAAAA
TGTCGTAATAACCCCGCCCCGTTGACGCAAATGGGCGGTAGGCGTGTACGGTGGGAGGTCTATATAAGCA
GAGCTGGTTTAGTGAACCGTCAGATCACTAGAAGCTTTATTGCGGTAGTTTATCACAGTTAAATTGCTAA
CGCAGTCAGTGCTTCTGACACAACAGTCTCGAACTTAAGCTGCAGAAGTTGGTCGTGAGGCACTGGGCAG
GTAAGTATCAAGGTTACAAGACAGGTTTAAGGAGACCAATAGAAACTGGGCTTGTCGAGACAGAGAAGAC
TCTTGCGTTTCTGATAGGCACCTATTGGTCTTACTGACATCCACTTTGCCTTTCTCTCCACAGGTGTCCA
CTCCCAGTTCAATTACAGCTCTTAAGGCTAGAGTATTAATACGACTCACTATAGGGCTAGCGATCGCCAT
GAGTGGTGGCCACCAGCTGCAGCTGGCTGCCCTCTGGCCCTGGCTGCTGATGGCTACCCTGCAGGCAGGC
TTTGGACGCACAGGACTGGTACTGGCAGCAGCGGTGGAGTCTGAAAGATCAGCAGAACAGAAAGCTATTA
TCAGAGTGATCCCCTTGAAAATGGACCCCACAGGAAAACTGAATCTCACTTTGGAAGGTGTGTTTGCTGG
TGTTGCTGAAATAACTCCAGCAGAAGGAAAATTAATGCAGTCCCACCCGCTGTACCTGTGCAATGCCAGT
GATGACGACAATCTGGAGCCTGGATTCATCAGCATCGTCAAGCTGGAGAGTCCTCGACGGGCCCCCCGCC
CCTGCCTGTCACTGGCTAGCAAGGCTCGGATGGCGGGTGAGCGAGGAGCCAGTGCTGTCCTCTTTGACAT
CACTGAGGATCGAGCTGCTGCTGAGCAGCTGCAGCAGCCGCTGGGGCTGACCTGGCCAGTGGTGTTGATC
TGGGGTAATGACGCTGAGAAGCTGATGGAGTTTGTGTACAAGAACCAAAAGGCCCATGTGAGGATTGAGC
TGAAGGAGCCCCCGGCCTGGCCAGATTATGATGTGTGGATCCTAATGACAGTGGTGGGCACCATCTTTGT
GATCATCCTGGCTTCGGTGCTGCGCATCCGGTGCCGCCCCCGCCACAGCAGGCCGGATCCGCTTCAGCAG
AGAACAGCCTGGGCCATCAGCCAGCTGGCCACCAGGAGGTACCAGGCCAGCTGCAGGCAGGCCCGGGGTG
AGTGGCCAGACTCAGGGAGCAGCTGCAGCTCAGCCCCTGTGTGTGCCATCTGTCTGGAGGAGTTCTCTGA
GGGGCAGGAGCTACGGGTCATTTCCTGCCTCCATGAGTTCCATCGTAACTGTGTGGACCCCTGGTTACAT
CAGCATCGGACTTGCCCCCTCTGCATGTTCAACATCACAGAGGGAGATTCATTTTCCCAGTCCCTGGGAC
CCTCTCGATCTTACCAAGAACCAGGTCGAAGACTCCACCTCATTCGCCAGCATCCCGGCCATGCCCACTA
CCACCTCCCTGCTGCCTACCTGTTGGGCCCTTCCCGGAGTGCAGTGGCTCGGCCCCCACGACCTGGTCCC
TTCCTGCCATCCCAGGAGCCAGGCATGGGCCCTCGGCATCACCGCTTCCCCAGAGCTGCACATCCCCGGG
CTCCAGGAGAGCAGCAGCGCCTGGCAGGAGCCCAGCACCCCTATGCACAAGGCTGGGGACTGAGCCACCT
CCAATCCACCTCACAGCACCCTGCTGCTTGCCCAGTGCCCCTACGCCGGGCCAGGCCCCCTGACAGCAGT
GGATCTGGAGAAAGCTATTGCACAGAACGCAGTGGGTACCTGGCAGATGGGCCAGCCAGTGACTCCAGCT
CAGGGCCCTGTCATGGCTCTTCCAGTGACTCTGTGGTCAACTGCACGGACATCAGCCTACAGGGGGTCCA
TGGCAGCAGTTCTACTTTCTGCAGCTCCCTAAGCAGTGACTTTGACCCCCTAGTGTACTGCAGCCCTAAA
GGGGATCCCCAGCGAGTGGACATGCAGCCTAGTGTGACCTCTCGGCCTCGTTCCTTGGACTCGGTGGTGC
CCACAGGGGAAACCCAGGTTTCCAGCCATGTCCACTACCACCGCCACCGGCACCACCACTACAAAAAGCG
GTTCCAGTGGCATGGCAGGAAGCCTGGCCCAGAAACCGGAGTCCCCCAGTCCAGGCCTCCTATTCCTCGG
ACACAGCCCCAGCCAGAGCCACCTTCTCCTGATCAGCAAGTCACCAGATCCAACTCAGCAGCCCCTTCGG
GGCGGCTCTCTAACCCACAGTGCCCCAGGGCCCTCCCTGAGCCAGCCCCTGGCCCAGTTGACGCCTCCAG
CATCTGCCCCAGTACCAGCAGTCTGTTCAACTTGCAAAAATCCAGCCTCTCTGCCCGACACCCACAGAGG
AAAAGGCGGGGGGGTCCCTCCGAGCCCACCCCTGGCTCTCGGCCCCAGGATGCAACTGTGCACCCAGCTT
GCCAGATTTTTCCCCATTACACCCCCAGTGTGGCATATCCTTGGTCCCCAGAGGCACACCCCTTGATCTG
TGGACCTCCAGGCCTGGACAAGAGGCTGCTACCAGAAACCCCAGGCCCCTGTTACTCAAATTCACAGCCA
GTGTGGTTGTGCCTGACTCCTCGCCAGCCCCTGGAACCACATCCACCTGGGGAGGGGCCTTCTGAATGGA
GTTCTGACACCGCAGAGGGCAGGCCATGCCCTTATCCGCACTGCCAGGTGCTGTCGGCCCAGCCTGGCTC
AGAGGAGGAACTCGAGGAGCTGTGTGAACAGGCTGTTTCTCAAGGCAGTTCAGGTGGTGGCGGGAGCGGA
GGTGGAGGCTCGAGCGGTGTGACCGGCTACCGGCTGTTCGAGGAGATTCTGTAAGGCCGCGACTCTAGAG
TCGACCTGCAGGCATGCAAGCTGATTTGGCTGCTGCCACCGCTGAGCAAGGCCGCTTCGAGCAGACATGA
TAAGATACATTGATGAGTTTGGACAAACCACAACTAGAATGCAGTGAAAAAAATGCTTTATTTGTGAAAT
TTGTGATGCTATTGCTTTATTTGTAACCATTATAAGCTGCAATAAACAAGTTAACAACAACAATTGCATT
CATTTTATGTTTCAGGTTCAGGGGGAGATGTGGGAGGTTTTTTTAAGCAAGTAAAACCTCTACAAATGTG
GTAAAATCTTAATTAAGAATTCTAATATAACTTCGTATAGCATACATTATACGAAGTTATGGATCCACTG
TTGACAATTAATCATCGGCATAGTATATCGGCATAGTATAATACGACAAGGTGAGGAACTAAACCCAGGA
GGCAGATCATGATTGAACAAGATGGATTGCACGCAGGTTCTCCGGCCGCTTGGGTGGAGAGGCTATTCGG
CTATGACTGGGCACAACAGACAATCGGCTGCTCTGATGCCGCCGTGTTCCGGCTGTCAGCGCAGGGGCGC
CCGGTTCTTTTTGTCAAGACCGACCTGTCCGGTGCCCTGAATGAACTGCAGGACGAGGCAGCGCGGCTAT
CGTGGCTGGCCACGACGGGCGTTCCTTGCGCAGCTGTGCTCGACGTTGTCACTGAAGCGGGAAGGGACTG
GCTGCTATTGGGCGAAGTGCCGGGGCAGGATCTCCTGTCATCTCACCTTGCTCCTGCCGAGAAAGTATCC
ATCATGGCTGATGCAATGCGGCGGCTGCATACGCTTGATCCGGCTACCTGCCCATTCGACCACCAAGCGA
AACATCGCATCGAGCGAGCACGTACTCGGATGGAAGCCGGTCTTGTCGATCAGGATGATCTGGACGAAGA
GCATCAGGGGCTCGCGCCAGCCGAACTGTTCGCCAGGCTCAAGGCGCGCATGCCCGACGGCGAGGATCTC
GTCGTGACCCATGGCGATGCCTGCTTGCCGAATATCATGGTGGAAAATGGCCGCTTTTCTGGATTCATCG
ACTGTGGCCGGCTGGGTGTGGCGGACCGCTATCAGGACATAGCGTTGGCTACCCGTGATATTGCTGAAGA
GCTTGGCGGCGAATGGGCTGACCGCTTCCTCGTGCTTTACGGTATCGCCGCTCCCGATTCGCAGCGCATC
GCCTTCTATCGCCTTCTTGACGAGTTCTTCTGATTCGAAATGACCGACCAAGCGACGCCCAACCGGTATC
AGCTCACTCAAAGGCGGTAATACGGTTATCCACAGAATCAGGGGATAACGCAGGAAAGAACATGTCAAAC
ATGAGAATTACAACTTATATCGTATGGGGCTGACTTCAGGTGCTACATTTGAAGAGATAAATTGCACTGA
AATCTAGAAATATTTTATCTGATTAATAAGATGATCTTCTTGAGATCGTTTTGGTCTGCGCGTAATCTCT
TGCTCTGAAAACGAAAAAACCGCCTTGCAGGGCGGTTTTTCGAAGGTTCTCTGAGCTACCAACTCTTTGA
ACCGAGGTAACTGGCTTGGAGGAGCGCAGTCACCAAAACTTGTCCTTTCAGTTTAGCCTTAACCGGCGCA
TGACTTCAAGACTAACTCCTCTAAATCAATTACCAGTGGCTGCTGCCAGTGGTGCTTTTGCATGTCTTTC
CGGGTTGGACTCAAGACGATAGTTACCGGATAAGGCGCAGCGGTCGGACTGAACGGGGGGTTCGTGCATA
CAGTCCAGCTTGGAGCGAACTGCCTACCCGGAACTGAGTGTCAGGCGTGGAATGAGACAAACGCGGCCAT
AACAGCGGAATGACACCGGTAAACCGAAAGGCAGGAACAGGAGAGCGCACGAGGGAGCCGCCAGGGGGAA
ACGCCTGGTATCTTTATAGTCCTGTCGGGTTTCGCCACCACTGATTTGAGCGTCAGATTTCGTGATGCTT
GTCAGGGGGGCGGAGCCTATGGAAAAACGGCTTTGCCGCGGCCCTCTCACTTCCCTGTTAAGTATCTTCC
TGGCATCTTCCAGGAAATCTCCGCCCCGTTCGTAAGCCATTTCCGCTCGCCGCAGTCGAACGACCGAGCG
TAGCGAGTCAGTGAGCGAGGAAGCGGAATATATCCTGTATCACATATTCTGCTGACGCACCGGTGCAGCC
TTTTTTCTCCTGCCACATGAAGCACTTCACTGACACCCTCATCAGTGCCAACATAGTAAGCCAGTATACA
CTCCGCTAGCGCTGATGTCCGGAATCGTCACACAAAAAACCAACACACAGATGTAATGAAAATAAAGATA
TTTTATTGCGGCCATCGTGATGGCTAGAGTTTAGCCCTCCCACACATAACCAGAGGGCAGCAATTCACGA
ATCCCAACTGCCGTCGGCTGTCCATCACTGTCCTTCACTATGGCTTTGATCCCAGGATGCAGATCGAGAA
GCACCTGTCGGCACCGTCCGCAGGGGCTCAAGATGCCCCTGTTCTCATTTCCGATCGCGACGATACAAGT
CAGGTTGCCAGCTGCCGCAGCAGCAGCAGTGCCCAGCACCACGAGTTCTGCACAAGGTCCCCCAGTAAAA
TGATATACATTGACACCAGTGAAGATGCGGCCGTCGCTAGAGAGAGCTGCGCTGGCGACGCTGTAGTCTT
CAGAGATGGGGATGCTGTTGATTGTAGCCGTTGCTCTTTCAATGAGGGTGGATTCTTCTTGAGACAAAGG
CTTGGCCATGGTGGCGCTAGTGTCAGAAGAATCGAGCTTTTTGCAAAAGCCTAGGCCTCCAAAAAAGCCT
CCTCACTACTTCTGGAATAGCTCAGAGGCCGAGGCGGCCTCGGCCTCTGCATAAATAAAAAAAATTAGTC
AGCCATGGGGCGGAGAATGGGCGGAACTGGGCGGAGTTAGGGGCGGGATGGGCGGAGTTAGGGGCGGGAC
TATGGTTGCTGACTAATTGAGATGCATGCTTTGCATACTTCTGCCTGCTGGGGAGCCTGGGGACTTTCCA
CACCTGGTTGCTGACTAATTGAGATGCATGCTTTGCATACTTCTGCCTGCTGGGGAGCCTGGGGACTTTC
CACACCCTAACTGACACACATTCCACAGCTGGTTCTTTCCGCCTCAGAAGGTACCTAACCAAGTTCCTCT
TTCAGAGGTTATTTCAGGCCATGGTGCTGCGC
Features (pLannotate 1.2.2; 19 found; start..end, strand, type, name):
     24..105     -  polyA_signal   SV40 poly(A) signal: SV40 polyadenylation signal
    128..211     -  CDS            large T antigen (fragment): large T antigen from SV40 (simian virus 40)
    276..641     +  enhancer       CMV enhancer: human cytomegalovirus immediate early enhancer
    643..842     +  promoter       CMV promoter: human cytomegalovirus (CMV) immediate early promoter
    981..1113    +  intron         chimeric intron: chimera between introns from human β-globin and immunoglobulin heavy chain genes
   1157..1175    +  promoter       T7 promoter: promoter for bacteriophage T7 RNA polymerase
   1189..3537    +  CDS            RNF43: RNF43_HUMAN - Experimental evidence at protein level: Swiss-Prot protein existence level 1. E3 ubiquitin-protein ligase that acts as a negative regulator of the Wnt signaling pathway by mediating the ubiquitination, endocytosis and subsequent degradation of Wnt receptor complex components Frizzled. Acts on both canonical and non-canonical Wnt signaling pathway (PubMed:18313049, PubMed:22575959, PubMed:22895187). Along with RSPO2 and ZNRF3, constitutes a master switch that governs limb specification (By similarity). From Homo sapiens (Human).
   3633..3662    +  misc_feature   MCS (fragment): pUC18/19 multiple cloning site
   3711..3832    -  polyA_signal   SV40 poly(A) signal: SV40 polyadenylation signal
   3855..3923    -  CDS            large T antigen (fragment): large T antigen from SV40 (simian virus 40)
   3947..3980    +  protein_bind   loxP: Cre-mediated recombination occurs in the 8-bp core sequence (GCATACAT). Cre recombinase
   3990..4037    +  promoter       EM7 promoter: synthetic bacterial promoter&nbsp
   4069..4860    +  CDS            neo: KKA2_KLEPN - Also known as kan, nptII. Experimental evidence at protein level: Swiss-Prot protein existence level 1. Resistance to kanamycin, neomycin, paromomycin, ribostamycin, butirosin and gentamicin B. From Klebsiella pneumoniae.
   5080..5625    +  rep_origin     p15A ori: Plasmids containing the medium-copy-number p15A origin of replication can be propagated in E. coli cells that contain a second plasmid with the ColE1 origin.
   5713..5768    +  rep_origin     RSF ori (fragment): Plasmids containing the RSF 1030 origin of replication can be propagated in E. coli cells that contain additional plasmids with compatible origins.
   5867..5893    -  misc_feature   bom (fragment): basis of mobility region from pBR322
   5909..5957    -  polyA_signal   poly(A) signal: synthetic polyadenylation signal
   5981..6379    -  CDS            BSD: blasticidin S deaminase; Aspergillus terreus BSD; confers resistance to blasticidin
   6410..6767    -  promoter       SV40 promoter: SV40 enhancer and early promoter
