[The description below was written by a language model from this plasmid's Addgene catalogue record and pLannotate feature annotations shown in this document.]
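Description:
RNF43-SmBiT, BiBiT-Ready Vector is a mammalian expression plasmid built on the pFC220K SmBiT CMV-Blast Flexi backbone and designed to produce human RNF43 fused at its C terminus to SmBiT, the small peptide subunit of the split NanoLuc (NanoBiT) luciferase. RNF43 is a transmembrane E3 ubiquitin ligase that negatively regulates Wnt signalling by promoting ubiquitination, endocytosis and degradation of Frizzled receptors. The wild-type coding sequence is driven by the CMV immediate-early enhancer and promoter, followed by a chimeric β-globin/immunoglobulin intron that improves transcript processing. A T7 promoter just upstream of the open reading frame allows in vitro transcription. The annotation software did not call SmBiT as a separate feature. According to the catalogue entry the tag is supplied by the backbone, so it presumably lies in the short interval between the end of the RNF43 coding sequence and the downstream SV40 polyadenylation signal.

For propagation in E. coli, the plasmid carries an EM7-driven neo/nptII gene conferring kanamycin resistance. The feature table annotates a p15A origin along with fragments resembling RSF ori and bom, whereas the catalogue lists the plasmid as high copy, a discrepancy the record does not resolve. A separate cassette in the reverse orientation uses the SV40 enhancer/early promoter to express blasticidin S deaminase with a synthetic poly(A) signal, allowing blasticidin selection of stably transfected mammalian cells. A single loxP site sits upstream of the bacterial marker, and its purpose is not stated. When SmBiT meets the complementary LgBiT subunit, a luminescent enzyme is reconstituted, so the construct suits luminescence-based detection of RNF43 or its proximity to LgBiT-tagged partners. The record does not define the "BiBiT-Ready" designation further.
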