Addgene plasmid #237081: RNF43-SmBiT, BiBiT-Ready Vector
Purpose: Express RNF43-SmBiT Fusion Protein in Mammalian Cells under a CMV promoter
Depositing lab: Promega Corporation.
Backbone
  Vector backbone: pFC220K SmBiT CMV-BlastFlexi Vector
  Vector type: Mammalian Expression
  Selectable markers: Blasticidin
Growth in bacteria
  Bacterial resistance: Kanamycin, 50 μg/mL
  Growth temperature: 37°C
  Growth strain: DH5alpha
  Copy number: High Copy
Gene/Insert
  Gene/Insert name: RNF43
  Species: H. sapiens (human)
  Mutation: None
  Entrez Gene: RNF43 (a.k.a. RNF124, SSPCS, URCC)
  Promoter: CMV
  Tag / fusion protein: SmBiT (C terminal on backbone)
  Cloning method: Other
Terms and licenses: Academic/Nonprofit Terms; Industry Terms
How to cite: RNF43-SmBiT, BiBiT-Ready Vector was a gift from Promega Corporation (Addgene plasmid # 237081 ; http://n2t.net/addgene:237081 ; RRID:Addgene_237081)
